Addgene plasmid #76023: LATS1 gRNA (BRDN0001148404)
Purpose: 3rd generation lentiviral gRNA plasmid targeting human LATS1
Depositing lab: John Doench & David Root. Depositing organization: Broad Institute. Publication: Optimized sgRNA design to maximize activity and minimize off-target effects of CRISPR-Cas9. Doench JG, Fusi N, Sullender M, Hegde M, Vaimberg EW, Donovan KF, Smith I, Tothova Z, Wilen C, Orchard R, Virgin HW, Listgarten J, Root DE. Nat Biotechnol. 2016 Jan 18. doi: 10.1038/nbt.3437. PubMed 26780180.
Backbone
  Vector backbone: lentiGuide-Puro
  Backbone manufacturer: Zhang Lab (Addgene plasmid # 52963)
  Vector type: Mammalian Expression, Lentiviral, CRISPR
  Selectable markers: Puromycin
Growth in bacteria
  Bacterial resistance: Ampicillin, 100 μg/mL
  Growth temperature: 37°C
  Growth strain: DH5alpha
  Copy number: High Copy
Gene/Insert
  Gene/Insert name: LATS1 (alt names: LATS1; NM_001270519.1)
  gRNA/shRNA sequence: GCAGCCATCTGCTCTCGTCG
  Species: H. sapiens (human)
  Entrez Gene: LATS1 (a.k.a. WARTS, wts)
  Promoter: hU6
  Cloning method: Unknown
  Sequencing primers: 5′ U6-F; 3′ pS2-R
Terms and licenses: Academic/Nonprofit Terms; Industry Terms: Not Available to Industry
Depositor comments: The gRNA was designed to target the following Genbank reference sequence(s): NM_001270519.1,NM_004690.3. Note that this plasmid does NOT contain Cas9. It should be used in conjunction with lentiCas9-Blast (Addgene #52962) or otherwise with cell lines already expressing Cas9. Browse the full kinome gRNA library at http://www.addgene.org/pooled-library/broadgpp-human-kinome/ or visit http://www.broadinstitute.org/rnai/public/ for detailed protocols and information.
How to cite: LATS1 gRNA (BRDN0001148404) was a gift from John Doench & David Root (Addgene plasmid # 76023 ; http://n2t.net/addgene:76023 ; RRID:Addgene_76023)
