[The description below was written by a language model from this plasmid's Addgene catalogue record and the feature table of its GenBank file.]
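Description:
LATS1 gRNA (BRDN0001148404) is a third-generation lentiviral CRISPR guide plasmid built on the lentiGuide-Puro backbone, an 8.3 kb circular construct designed to deliver a single guide RNA against human LATS1 (also known as WARTS) into mammalian cells. It is maintained in E. coli through a high-copy ColE1/pUC-type origin with ampicillin resistance (bla). The backbone also carries an f1 origin, an SV40 origin and poly(A) signal, and lac, T7 and T3 promoter remnants from the cloning vector.

The lentiviral transfer cassette begins with an RSV promoter fused to a truncated HIV-1 5' LTR, which makes genomic RNA production Tat-independent. This is followed by the Psi packaging signal and the Rev response element for Rev-dependent nuclear export. It ends in a U3-deleted, self-inactivating 3' LTR. Within this unit, a human U6 RNA polymerase III promoter drives the LATS1-targeting spacer joined to the Streptococcus pyogenes Cas9 gRNA scaffold. A cPPT/CTS element, which aids nuclear import of the viral genome, lies just downstream of the guide cassette. A separate EF-1-alpha promoter, including its intron A, expresses puromycin N-acetyltransferase, and a WPRE enhances transcript expression, so transduced cells can be selected with puromycin.

The plasmid does not encode Cas9, so it is meant for use alongside a separate Cas9 lentiviral vector or in cells that already express Cas9. The guide was designed against two LATS1 reference transcripts and belongs to a human kinome gRNA collection associated with work on optimised sgRNA design. Its typical use is knockout of LATS1 in human cells.
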