LOCUS       Exported 8323 bp ds-DNA circular SYN 13-MAY-2021
DEFINITION  3rd generation lentiviral gRNA plasmid targeting human LATS1.
ACCESSION   .
VERSION     .
KEYWORDS    LATS1 gRNA (BRDN0001148404)
SOURCE      synthetic DNA construct
  ORGANISM  synthetic DNA construct
REFERENCE   1 (bases 1 to 8323)
  AUTHORS   Doench JG, Fusi N, Sullender M, Hegde M, Vaimberg EW, Donovan KF,
            Smith I, Tothova Z, Wilen C, Orchard R, Virgin HW, Listgarten J,
            Root DE
  TITLE     Optimized sgRNA design to maximize activity and minimize off-target
            effects of CRISPR-Cas9.
  JOURNAL   Nat Biotechnol. 2016 Jan 18. doi: 10.1038/nbt.3437.
  PUBMED    26780180
REFERENCE   2 (bases 1 to 8323)
  AUTHORS   .
  TITLE     Direct Submission
  JOURNAL   Exported May 13, 2021 from SnapGene Server 1.1.58
            http://www.snapgene.com
FEATURES             Location/Qualifiers
     source          1..8323
                     /organism="synthetic DNA construct"
                     /mol_type="other DNA"
     promoter        87..1265
                     /label=EF-1-alpha promoter
                     /note="strong constitutive promoter for human elongation
                     factor EF-1-alpha"
     intron          318..1256
                     /label=EF-1-alpha intron A
                     /note="intron upstream of the start codon of human
                     EF-1-alpha"
     primer_bind     1213..1233
                     /label=EF1a-F
                     /note="Human elongation factor-1a promoter, forward primer"
     CDS             1278..1877
                     /codon_start=1
                     /gene="pac from Streptomyces alboniger"
                     /product="puromycin N-acetyltransferase"
                     /label=PuroR
                     /note="confers resistance to puromycin"
                     /translation="MTEYKPTVRLATRDDVPRAVRTLAAAFADYPATRHTVDPDRHIER
                     VTELQELFLTRVGLDIGKVWVADDGAAVAVWTTPESVEAGAVFAEIGPRMAELSGSRLA
                     AQQQMEGLLAPHRPKEPAWFLATVGVSPDHQGKGLGSAVVLPGVEAAERAGVPAFLETS
                     APRNLPFYERLGFTVTADVEVPEGPRTWCMTRKPGA"
     primer_bind     complement(1278..1297)
                     /label=Puro-R
                     /note="Puromycin resistance gene, reverse primer. Also
                     called puro-variant-R"
     primer_bind     1774..1794
                     /label=Puro-F
                     /note="Puromycin resistance gene, forward primer"
     misc_feature    1893..2481
                     /label=WPRE
                     /note="woodchuck hepatitis virus posttranscriptional
                     regulatory element"
     primer_bind     complement(1946..1966)
                     /label=WPRE-R
                     /note="WPRE, reverse primer"
     CDS             complement(2364..2375)
                     /codon_start=1
                     /product="Factor Xa recognition and cleavage site"
                     /label=Factor Xa site
                     /translation="IEGR"
     LTR             2553..2786
                     /label=3' LTR (Delta-U3)
                     /note="self-inactivating 3' long terminal repeat (LTR) from
                     HIV-1"
     polyA_signal    2864..2985
                     /label=SV40 poly(A) signal
                     /note="SV40 polyadenylation signal"
     primer_bind     complement(2901..2920)
                     /label=SV40pA-R
                     /note="SV40 polyA, reverse primer"
     primer_bind     2955..2974
                     /label=EBV-rev
                     /note="SV40 polyA terminator, reverse primer"
     rep_origin      3025..3160
                     /label=SV40 ori
                     /note="SV40 origin of replication"
     primer_bind     3087..3106
                     /label=SV40pro-F
                     /note="SV40 promoter/origin, forward primer"
     primer_bind     complement(3180..3199)
                     /label=T7
                     /note="T7 promoter, forward primer"
     promoter        complement(3181..3199)
                     /label=T7 promoter
                     /note="promoter for bacteriophage T7 RNA polymerase"
     primer_bind     complement(3209..3226)
                     /label=M13 Forward
                     /note="In lacZ gene. Also called M13-F20 or M13 (-21)
                     Forward"
     primer_bind     complement(3209..3225)
                     /label=M13 fwd
                     /note="common sequencing primer, one of multiple similar
                     variants"
     primer_bind     complement(3218..3240)
                     /label=M13/pUC Forward
                     /note="In lacZ gene"
     rep_origin      3367..3822
                     /direction=RIGHT
                     /label=f1 ori
                     /note="f1 bacteriophage origin of replication; arrow
                     indicates direction of (+) strand synthesis"
     primer_bind     complement(3454..3473)
                     /label=F1ori-R
                     /note="F1 origin, reverse primer"
     primer_bind     3664..3685
                     /label=F1ori-F
                     /note="F1 origin, forward primer"
     promoter        3848..3952
                     /gene="bla"
                     /label=AmpR promoter
     CDS             3953..4813
                     /codon_start=1
                     /gene="bla"
                     /product="beta-lactamase"
                     /label=AmpR
                     /note="confers resistance to ampicillin, carbenicillin, and
                     related antibiotics"
                     /translation="MSIQHFRVALIPFFAAFCLPVFAHPETLVKVKDAEDQLGARVGYI
                     ELDLNSGKILESFRPEERFPMMSTFKVLLCGAVLSRIDAGQEQLGRRIHYSQNDLVEYS
                     PVTEKHLTDGMTVRELCSAAITMSDNTAANLLLTTIGGPKELTAFLHNMGDHVTRLDRW
                     EPELNEAIPNDERDTTMPVAMATTLRKLLTGELLTLASRQQLIDWMEADKVAGPLLRSA
                     LPAGWFIADKSGAGERGSRGIIAALGPDGKPSRIVVIYTTGSQATMDERNRQIAEIGAS
                     LIKHW"
     primer_bind     complement(4171..4190)
                     /label=Amp-R
                     /note="Ampicillin resistance gene, reverse primer"
     rep_origin      4984..5572
                     /direction=RIGHT
                     /label=ori
                     /note="high-copy-number ColE1/pMB1/pBR322/pUC origin of
                     replication"
     primer_bind     5473..5492
                     /label=pBR322ori-F
                     /note="pBR322 origin, forward primer"
     primer_bind     5726..5743
                     /label=L4440
                     /note="L4440 vector, forward primer"
     protein_bind    5860..5881
                     /label=CAP binding site
                     /bound_moiety="E. coli catabolite activator protein"
                     /note="CAP binding activates transcription in the presence
                     of cAMP."
     promoter        5896..5926
                     /label=lac promoter
                     /note="promoter for the E. coli lac operon"
     protein_bind    5934..5950
                     /label=lac operator
                     /bound_moiety="lac repressor encoded by lacI"
                     /note="The lac repressor binds to the lac operator to
                     inhibit transcription in E. coli. This inhibition can be
                     relieved by adding lactose or
                     isopropyl-beta-D-thiogalactopyranoside (IPTG)."
     primer_bind     5939..5961
                     /label=M13/pUC Reverse
                     /note="In lacZ gene"
     primer_bind     5958..5974
                     /label=M13 rev
                     /note="common sequencing primer, one of multiple similar
                     variants"
     primer_bind     5958..5974
                     /label=M13 Reverse
                     /note="In lacZ gene. Also called M13-rev"
     primer_bind     5993..6013
                     /label=T3
                     /note="T3 promoter, forward primer"
     promoter        5995..6013
                     /label=T3 promoter
                     /note="promoter for bacteriophage T3 RNA polymerase"
     promoter        6041..6267
                     /label=RSV promoter
                     /note="Rous sarcoma virus enhancer/promoter"
     LTR             6268..6448
                     /label=5' LTR (truncated)
                     /note="truncated 5' long terminal repeat (LTR) from HIV-1"
     misc_feature    6495..6620
                     /label=HIV-1 Psi
                     /note="packaging signal of human immunodeficiency virus
                     type 1"
     misc_feature    7113..7346
                     /label=RRE
                     /note="The Rev response element (RRE) of HIV-1 allows for
                     Rev-dependent mRNA export from the nucleus to the
                     cytoplasm."
     CDS             7531..7575
                     /codon_start=1
                     /product="antigenic peptide corresponding to amino acids
                     655 to 669 of the HIV envelope protein gp41 (Lutje Hulsik
                     et al., 2013)"
                     /label=gp41 peptide
                     /note="recognized by the 2H10 single-chain llama nanobody"
                     /translation="KNEQELLELDKWASL"
     promoter        7753..7993
                     /label=U6 promoter
                     /note="RNA polymerase III promoter for human U6 snRNA"
     primer_bind     7753..7773
                     /label=hU6-F
                     /note="Human U6 promoter, forward primer"
     primer_bind     7924..7943
                     /label=LKO.1 5'
                     /note="Human U6 promoter, forward primer"
     misc_RNA        8023..8098
                     /label=gRNA scaffold
                     /note="guide RNA scaffold for the Streptococcus pyogenes
                     CRISPR/Cas9 system"
     misc_feature    8154..8271
                     /label=cPPT/CTS
                     /note="central polypurine tract and central termination
                     sequence of HIV-1"
ORIGIN
        1 cccgggtgca aagatggata aagttttaaa cagagaggaa tctttgcagc taatggacct
       61 tctaggtctt gaaaggagtg ggaattggct ccggtgcccg tcagtgggca gagcgcacat
      121 cgcccacagt ccccgagaag ttggggggag gggtcggcaa ttgatccggt gcctagagaa
      181 ggtggcgcgg ggtaaactgg gaaagtgatg tcgtgtactg gctccgcctt tttcccgagg
      241 gtgggggaga accgtatata agtgcagtag tcgccgtgaa cgttcttttt cgcaacgggt
      301 ttgccgccag aacacaggta agtgccgtgt gtggttcccg cgggcctggc ctctttacgg
      361 gttatggccc ttgcgtgcct tgaattactt ccacctggct gcagtacgtg attcttgatc
      421 ccgagcttcg ggttggaagt gggtgggaga gttcgaggcc ttgcgcttaa ggagcccctt
      481 cgcctcgtgc ttgagttgag gcctggcctg ggcgctgggg ccgccgcgtg cgaatctggt
      541 ggcaccttcg cgcctgtctc gctgctttcg ataagtctct agccatttaa aatttttgat
      601 gacctgctgc gacgcttttt ttctggcaag atagtcttgt aaatgcgggc caagatctgc
      661 acactggtat ttcggttttt ggggccgcgg gcggcgacgg ggcccgtgcg tcccagcgca
      721 catgttcggc gaggcggggc ctgcgagcgc ggccaccgag aatcggacgg gggtagtctc
      781 aagctggccg gcctgctctg gtgcctggcc tcgcgccgcc gtgtatcgcc ccgccctggg
      841 cggcaaggct ggcccggtcg gcaccagttg cgtgagcgga aagatggccg cttcccggcc
      901 ctgctgcagg gagctcaaaa tggaggacgc ggcgctcggg agagcgggcg ggtgagtcac
      961 ccacacaaag gaaaagggcc tttccgtcct cagccgtcgc ttcatgtgac tccacggagt
     1021 accgggcgcc gtccaggcac ctcgattagt tctcgagctt ttggagtacg tcgtctttag
     1081 gttgggggga ggggttttat gcgatggagt ttccccacac tgagtgggtg gagactgaag
     1141 ttaggccagc ttggcacttg atgtaattct ccttggaatt tgcccttttt gagtttggat
     1201 cttggttcat tctcaagcct cagacagtgg ttcaaagttt ttttcttcca tttcaggtgt
     1261 cgtgacgtac ggccaccatg accgagtaca agcccacggt gcgcctcgcc acccgcgacg
     1321 acgtccccag ggccgtacgc accctcgccg ccgcgttcgc cgactacccc gccacgcgcc
     1381 acaccgtcga tccggaccgc cacatcgagc gggtcaccga gctgcaagaa ctcttcctca
     1441 cgcgcgtcgg gctcgacatc ggcaaggtgt gggtcgcgga cgacggcgcc gccgtggcgg
     1501 tctggaccac gccggagagc gtcgaagcgg gggcggtgtt cgccgagatc ggcccgcgca
     1561 tggccgagtt gagcggttcc cggctggccg cgcagcaaca gatggaaggc ctcctggcgc
     1621 cgcaccggcc caaggagccc gcgtggttcc tggccaccgt cggagtctcg cccgaccacc
     1681 agggcaaggg tctgggcagc gccgtcgtgc tccccggagt ggaggcggcc gagcgcgccg
     1741 gggtgcccgc cttcctggag acctccgcgc cccgcaacct ccccttctac gagcggctcg
     1801 gcttcaccgt caccgccgac gtcgaggtgc ccgaaggacc gcgcacctgg tgcatgaccc
     1861 gcaagcccgg tgcctgaacg cgttaagtcg acaatcaacc tctggattac aaaatttgtg
     1921 aaagattgac tggtattctt aactatgttg ctccttttac gctatgtgga tacgctgctt
     1981 taatgccttt gtatcatgct attgcttccc gtatggcttt cattttctcc tccttgtata
     2041 aatcctggtt gctgtctctt tatgaggagt tgtggcccgt tgtcaggcaa cgtggcgtgg
     2101 tgtgcactgt gtttgctgac gcaaccccca ctggttgggg cattgccacc acctgtcagc
     2161 tcctttccgg gactttcgct ttccccctcc ctattgccac ggcggaactc atcgccgcct
     2221 gccttgcccg ctgctggaca ggggctcggc tgttgggcac tgacaattcc gtggtgttgt
     2281 cggggaaatc atcgtccttt ccttggctgc tcgcctgtgt tgccacctgg attctgcgcg
     2341 ggacgtcctt ctgctacgtc ccttcggccc tcaatccagc ggaccttcct tcccgcggcc
     2401 tgctgccggc tctgcggcct cttccgcgtc ttcgccttcg ccctcagacg agtcggatct
     2461 ccctttgggc cgcctccccg cgtcgacttt aagaccaatg acttacaagg cagctgtaga
     2521 tcttagccac tttttaaaag aaaagggggg actggaaggg ctaattcact cccaacgaag
     2581 acaagatctg ctttttgctt gtactgggtc tctctggtta gaccagatct gagcctggga
     2641 gctctctggc taactaggga acccactgct taagcctcaa taaagcttgc cttgagtgct
     2701 tcaagtagtg tgtgcccgtc tgttgtgtga ctctggtaac tagagatccc tcagaccctt
     2761 ttagtcagtg tggaaaatct ctagcagtac gtatagtagt tcatgtcatc ttattattca
     2821 gtatttataa cttgcaaaga aatgaatatc agagagtgag aggaacttgt ttattgcagc
     2881 ttataatggt tacaaataaa gcaatagcat cacaaatttc acaaataaag catttttttc
     2941 actgcattct agttgtggtt tgtccaaact catcaatgta tcttatcatg tctggctcta
     3001 gctatcccgc ccctaactcc gcccatcccg cccctaactc cgcccagttc cgcccattct
     3061 ccgccccatg gctgactaat tttttttatt tatgcagagg ccgaggccgc ctcggcctct
     3121 gagctattcc agaagtagtg aggaggcttt tttggaggcc tagggacgta cccaattcgc
     3181 cctatagtga gtcgtattac gcgcgctcac tggccgtcgt tttacaacgt cgtgactggg
     3241 aaaaccctgg cgttacccaa cttaatcgcc ttgcagcaca tccccctttc gccagctggc
     3301 gtaatagcga agaggcccgc accgatcgcc cttcccaaca gttgcgcagc ctgaatggcg
     3361 aatgggnnnn nnnnnnnnnn nnnnnnnnnn nnnnnnnnnn nnnnnnnnnn nnnnnnnnnn
     3421 nnnnnnnnnn nnnnnnnnnn nnnnnnnnnn nnnnnnnnnn nnnnnnnnnn nnnnnnnnnn
     3481 nnnnnnnnnn cnnnnnnnnn nnnnnnnnnn nnnnnnnnnn nnnnnnnnnn nnnnnnnnnn
     3541 nnnnnnnnnn nnnnnnnnnn nnnnnnnnnn nnnnnnnnnn nnannnnnnn nnnnnnnnnn
     3601 nnnnnnnnnn nnnnnnnnnn nnnnnnnnnn nncctttgac gttggagtcc acgttcttta
     3661 atagtggact cttgttccaa actggaacaa cactcaaccc tatctcggtc tattcttttg
     3721 atttataagg gattttgccg atttcggcct attggttaaa aaatgagctg atttaacaaa
     3781 aatttaacgc gaattttaac aaaatattaa cgcttacaat ttaggtggca cttttcgggg
     3841 aaatgtgcgc ggaaccccta tttgtttatt tttctaaata cattcaaata tgtatccgct
     3901 catgagacaa taaccctgat aaatgcttca ataatattga aaaaggaaga gtatgagtat
     3961 tcaacatttc cgtgtcgccc ttattccctt ttttgcggca ttttgccttc ctgtttttgc
     4021 tcacccagaa acgctggtga aagtaaaaga tgctgaagat cagttgggtg cacgagtggg
     4081 ttacatcgaa ctggatctca acagcggtaa gatccttgag agttttcgcc ccgaagaacg
     4141 ttttccaatg atgagcactt ttaaagttct gctatgtggc gcggtattat cccgtattga
     4201 cgccgggcaa gagcaactcg gtcgccgcat acactattct cagaatgact tggttgagta
     4261 ctcaccagtc acagaaaagc atcttacgga tggcatgaca gtaagagaat tatgcagtgc
     4321 tgccataacc atgagtgata acactgcggc caacttactt ctgacaacga tcggaggacc
     4381 gaaggagcta accgcttttt tgcacaacat gggggatcat gtaactcgcc ttgatcgttg
     4441 ggaaccggag ctgaatgaag ccataccaaa cgacgagcgt gacaccacga tgcctgtagc
     4501 aatggcaaca acgttgcgca aactattaac tggcgaacta cttactctag cttcccggca
     4561 acaattaata gactggatgg aggcggataa agttgcagga ccacttctgc gctcggccct
     4621 tccggctggc tggtttattg ctgataaatc tggagccggt gagcgtgggt ctcgcggtat
     4681 cattgcagca ctggggccag atggtaagcc ctcccgtatc gtagttatct acacgacggg
     4741 gagtcaggca actatggatg aacgaaatag acagatcgct gagataggtg cctcactgat
     4801 taagcattgg taactgtcag accaagttta ctcatatata ctttagattg atttaaaact
     4861 tcatttttaa tttaaaagga tctaggtgaa gatccttttt gataatctca tgaccaaaat
     4921 cccttaacgt gagttttcgt tccactgagc gtcagacccc gtagaaaaga tcaaaggatc
     4981 ttcttgagat cctttttttc tgcgcgtaat ctgctgcttg caaacaaaaa aaccaccgct
     5041 accagcggtg gtttgtttgc cggatcaaga gctaccaact ctttttccga aggtaactgg
     5101 cttcagcaga gcgcagatac caaatactgt tcttctagtg tagccgtagt taggccacca
     5161 cttcaagaac tctgtagcac cgcctacata cctcgctctg ctaatcctgt taccagtggc
     5221 tgctgccagt ggcgataagt cgtgtcttac cgggttggac tcaagacgat agttaccgga
     5281 taaggcgcag cggtcgggct gaacgggggg ttcgtgcaca cagcccagct tggagcgaac
     5341 gacctacacc gaactgagat acctacagcg tgagctatga gaaagcgcca cgcttcccga
     5401 agggagaaag gcggacaggt atccggtaag cggcagggtc ggaacaggag agcgcacgag
     5461 ggagcttcca gggggaaacg cctggtatct ttatagtcct gtcgggtttc gccacctctg
     5521 acttgagcgt cgatttttgt gatgctcgtc aggggggcgg agcctatgga aaaacgccag
     5581 caacgcggcc tttttacggt tcctggcctt ttgctggcct tttgctcaca tgttctttcc
     5641 tgcgttatcc cctgattctg tggataaccg tattaccgcc tttgagtgag ctgataccgc
     5701 tcgccgcagc cgaacgaccg agcgcagcga gtcagtgagc gaggaagcgg aagagcgccc
     5761 aatacgcaaa ccgcctctcc ccgcgcgttg gccgattcat taatgcagct ggcacgacag
     5821 gtttcccgac tggaaagcgg gcagtgagcg caacgcaatt aatgtgagtt agctcactca
     5881 ttaggcaccc caggctttac actttatgct tccggctcgt atgttgtgtg gaattgtgag
     5941 cggataacaa tttcacacag gaaacagcta tgaccatgat tacgccaagc gcgcaattaa
     6001 ccctcactaa agggaacaaa agctggagct gcaagcttaa tgtagtctta tgcaatactc
     6061 ttgtagtctt gcaacatggt aacgatgagt tagcaacatg ccttacaagg agagaaaaag
     6121 caccgtgcat gccgattggt ggaagtaagg tggtacgatc gtgccttatt aggaaggcaa
     6181 cagacgggtc tgacatggat tggacgaacc actgaattgc cgcattgcag agatattgta
     6241 tttaagtgcc tagctcgata cataaacggg tctctctggt tagaccagat ctgagcctgg
     6301 gagctctctg gctaactagg gaacccactg cttaagcctc aataaagctt gccttgagtg
     6361 cttcaagtag tgtgtgcccg tctgttgtgt gactctggta actagagatc cctcagaccc
     6421 ttttagtcag tgtggaaaat ctctagcagt ggcgcccgaa cagggacttg aaagcgaaag
     6481 ggaaaccaga ggagctctct cgacgcagga ctcggcttgc tgaagcgcgc acggcaagag
     6541 gcgaggggcg gcgactggtg agtacgccaa aaattttgac tagcggaggc tagaaggaga
     6601 gagatgggtg cgagagcgtc agtattaagc gggggagaat tagatcgcga tgggaaaaaa
     6661 ttcggttaag gccaggggga aagaaaaaat ataaattaaa acatatagta tgggcaagca
     6721 gggagctaga acgattcgca gttaatcctg gcctgttaga aacatcagaa ggctgtagac
     6781 aaatactggg acagctacaa ccatcccttc agacaggatc agaagaactt agatcattat
     6841 ataatacagt agcaaccctc tattgtgtgc atcaaaggat agagataaaa gacaccaagg
     6901 aagctttaga caagatagag gaagagcaaa acaaaagtaa gaccaccgca cagcaagcgg
     6961 ccgctgatct tcagacctgg aggaggagat atgagggaca attggagaag tgaattatat
     7021 aaatataaag tagtaaaaat tgaaccatta ggagtagcac ccaccaaggc aaagagaaga
     7081 gtggtgcaga gagaaaaaag agcagtggga ataggagctt tgttccttgg gttcttggga
     7141 gcagcaggaa gcactatggg cgcagcgtca atgacgctga cggtacaggc cagacaatta
     7201 ttgtctggta tagtgcagca gcagaacaat ttgctgaggg ctattgaggc gcaacagcat
     7261 ctgttgcaac tcacagtctg gggcatcaag cagctccagg caagaatcct ggctgtggaa
     7321 agatacctaa aggatcaaca gctcctgggg atttggggtt gctctggaaa actcatttgc
     7381 accactgctg tgccttggaa tgctagttgg agtaataaat ctctggaaca gatttggaat
     7441 cacacgacct ggatggagtg ggacagagaa attaacaatt acacaagctt aatacactcc
     7501 ttaattgaag aatcgcaaaa ccagcaagaa aagaatgaac aagaattatt ggaattagat
     7561 aaatgggcaa gtttgtggaa ttggtttaac ataacaaatt ggctgtggta tataaaatta
     7621 ttcataatga tagtaggagg cttggtaggt ttaagaatag tttttgctgt actttctata
     7681 gtgaatagag ttaggcaggg atattcacca ttatcgtttc agacccacct cccaaccccg
     7741 aggggaccca gagagggcct atttcccatg attccttcat atttgcatat acgatacaag
     7801 gctgttagag agataattag aattaatttg actgtaaaca caaagatatt agtacaaaat
     7861 acgtgacgta gaaagtaata atttcttggg tagtttgcag ttttaaaatt atgttttaaa
     7921 atggactatc atatgcttac cgtaacttga aagtatttcg atttcttggc tttatatatc
     7981 ttgtggaaag gacgaaacac cggcagccat ctgctctcgt cggttttaga gctagaaata
     8041 gcaagttaaa ataaggctag tccgttatca acttgaaaaa gtggcaccga gtcggtgctt
     8101 ttttaagctt ggcgtaacta gatcttgaga caaatggcag tattcatcca caattttaaa
     8161 agaaaagggg ggattggggg gtacagtgca ggggaaagaa tagtagacat aatagcaaca
     8221 gacatacaaa ctaaagaatt acaaaaacaa attacaaaaa ttcaaaattt tcgggtttat
     8281 tacagggaca gcagagatcc actttggcgc cggctcgagg ggg
//
