>Addgene plasmid #76023 | LATS1 gRNA (BRDN0001148404) | depositor partial sequence | sequence record 143483 | Target Sequence
GCAGCCATCTGCTCTCGTCG
