>Addgene plasmid #76023 | LATS1 gRNA (BRDN0001148404) | addgene partial sequence | sequence record 185031 | hU6-F
CGTAGAAAGTAATAATTTCTTGGGTAGTTTGCAGTTTTAAAATTATGTTTTAAAATGGACTATCATATGC
TTACCGTAACTTGAAAGTATTTCGATTTCTTGGCTTTATATATCTTGTGGAAAGGACGAAACACCGGCAG
CCATCTGCTCTCGTCGGTTTTAGAGCTAGAAATAGCAAGTTAAAATAAGGCTAGTCCGTTATCAACTTGA
AAAAGTGGCACCGAGTCGGTGCTTTTTTAAGCTTGGCGTAACTAGATCTTGAGACAAATGGCAGTATTCA
TCCACAATTTTAAAAGAAAAGGGGGGATTGGGGGGTACAGTGCAGGGGAAAGAATAGTAGACATAATAGC
AACAGACATACAAACTAAAGAATTACAAAAACAAATTACAAAAATTCAAAATTTTCGGGTTTATTACAGG
GACAGCAGAGATCCACTTTGGCGCCGGCTCGAGGGGGCCCGGGTGCAAAGATGGATAAAGTTTTAAACAG
AGAGGAATCTTTGCAGCTAATGGACCTTCTAGGTCTTGAAAGGAGTGGGAATTGGCTCCGGTGCCCGTCA
GTGGGCAGAG
